Addgene plasmid #81745: pDONR223_TCF7L2_WT
Purpose: Gateway Donor vector containing TCF7L2 , part of the Target Accelerator Plasmid Collection.
Depositing lab: Jesse Boehm & William Hahn & David Root. Depositing organization: Broad Institute. Publication: Systematic Functional Interrogation of Rare Cancer Variants Identifies Oncogenic Alleles. Kim E, Ilic N, Shrestha Y, Zou L, Kamburov A, Zhu C, Yang X, Lubonja R, Tran N, Nguyen C, Lawrence MS, Piccioni F, Bagul M, Doench JG, Chouinard CR, Wu X, Hogstrom L, Natoli T, Tamayo P, Horn H, Corsello SM, Lage K, Root DE, Subramanian A, Golub TR, Getz G, Boehm JS, Hahn WC. Cancer Discov. 2016 Jul;6(7):714-26. doi: 10.1158/2159-8290.CD-16-0160. Epub 2016 May 4. PubMed 27147599.
Backbone
  Vector backbone: pDONR223
  Backbone manufacturer: Invitrogen
  Backbone size w/o insert (bp): 2790
  Vector type: Gateway Entry vector
Growth in bacteria
  Bacterial resistance: Spectinomycin, 50 μg/mL
  Growth temperature: 37°C
  Growth strain: DH5alpha
  Copy number: High Copy
Gene/Insert
  Gene/Insert name: TCF7L2 (alt name: NM_001146284.1)
  Species: H. sapiens (human)
  Mutation: WT
  Entrez Gene: TCF7L2 (a.k.a. TCF-4, TCF4)
  Promoter: None
  Cloning method: Gateway Cloning
  Sequencing primers: 5′ M13pUC-fwd; 3′ M13-Rev
Terms and licenses: Academic/Nonprofit Terms; Industry Terms: Not Available to Industry
Depositor comments: Open state: NO stop codon immediately follows insert
How to cite: pDONR223_TCF7L2_WT was a gift from Jesse Boehm & William Hahn & David Root (Addgene plasmid # 81745 ; http://n2t.net/addgene:81745 ; RRID:Addgene_81745)
