[The description below was written by a language model from this plasmid's Addgene catalogue record and pLannotate feature annotations shown in this document.]
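Description:
pDONR223_TCF7L2_WT is a Gateway entry clone built on the Invitrogen pDONR223 backbone and carrying the wild-type open reading frame of human TCF7L2 (also called TCF4), corresponding to the transcript named in the record as the reference isoform. It belongs to the Target Accelerator Plasmid Collection, a set of reference and variant cancer-gene ORFs assembled for systematic functional testing of cancer alleles. The sequenced plasmid is about 4.2 kb. It is propagated in E. coli at high copy from a ColE1/pUC-type origin. Selection is with spectinomycin, conferred by the aadA (SmR) aminoglycoside adenylyltransferase gene. That gene sits downstream of integron-derived sequence, annotated as fragments of the Pc promoter and of a gentamicin resistance gene.

The coding sequence spans roughly 1.35 kb and is flanked by two attL recombination sites. The annotation software labels these attL3 and attL2, and they are the sites through which LR Clonase transfers the ORF into a destination vector. The software splits the insert into a part matched to the mouse protein and a short part matched to the human one. This probably reflects the high conservation of TCF7L2 rather than a chimeric insert, since the catalogue lists the species as human.

The entry vector has no promoter driving the insert, so expression depends on the destination vector chosen. The clone is in the "open" configuration, with no stop codon directly after the ORF, which permits C-terminal fusions to tags encoded by the destination vector. rrnB T1 and T2 terminators upstream of the cassette insulate it from read-through transcription. A T7 promoter lies just outside the second attL site, and M13 primer sites are listed for sequencing. TCF7L2 encodes a Wnt-pathway transcription factor that acts with β-catenin, and this wild-type clone serves as the comparator for mutant alleles.
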