Features (pLannotate 1.2.2; 13 found; start..end, strand, type, name):
    121..213     +  CDS            lacI (fragment): lac repressor; lacI; The lac repressor binds to the lac operator to inhibit transcription in E. coli. This inhibition can be relieved by adding lactose or isopropyl-β-D-thiogalactopyranoside (IPTG).
    268..295     -  terminator     rrnB T2 terminator: transcription terminator T2 from the E. coli rrnB gene
    427..470     +  terminator     rrnB T1 terminator: Escherichia coli rrnB; transcription terminator T1 from the E. coli rrnB gene
    517..553     -  CDS            lacZα (fragment): LacZα fragment of β-galactosidase; lacZ fragment
    570..665     +  protein_bind   attL3: mutant version of attL; recombination site for the Gateway® LR reaction LR Clonase™
    668..1954    +  CDS            Tcf7l2 (fragment): TF7L2_MOUSE - Also known as Tcf4. Experimental evidence at protein level: Swiss-Prot protein existence level 1. Participates in the Wnt signaling pathway and modulates MYC expression by binding to its promoter in a sequence-specific manner. Acts as repressor in the absence of CTNNB1, and as activator in its presence. Activates transcription from promoters with several copies of the Tcf motif CCTTTGATC in the presence of CTNNB1. TLE1, TLE2, TLE3 and TLE4 repress transactivation mediated by TCF7L2/TCF4 and CTNNB1. Expression of dominant-negative mutants results in cell-cycle arrest in G1 (By sim
   1954..2022    +  CDS            TCF7L2 (fragment): TF7L2_HUMAN - Also known as TCF4. Experimental evidence at protein level: Swiss-Prot protein existence level 1. Participates in the Wnt signaling pathway and modulates MYC expression by binding to its promoter in a sequence-specific manner. Acts as repressor in the absence of CTNNB1, and as activator in its presence. Activates transcription from promoters with several copies of the Tcf motif 5'-CCTTTGATC-3' in the presence of CTNNB1. TLE1, TLE2, TLE3 and TLE4 repress transactivation mediated by TCF7L2/TCF4 and CTNNB1. Expression of dominant-negative mutants results in cell-cycle arrest in G1.
   2034..2133    -  protein_bind   attL2: mutant version of attL; recombination site for the Gateway® LR reaction LR Clonase™
   2151..2169    -  promoter       T7 promoter: promoter for bacteriophage T7 RNA polymerase
   2359..2382    +  promoter       Pc promoter (fragment): intI1 (promoter lies within the coding sequence); class 1 integron promoter
   2558..2614    +  CDS            GmR (fragment): gentamycin acetyltransferase; aacC1; confers resistance to gentamycin
   2621..3412    +  CDS            SmR: aminoglycoside adenylyltransferase (Murphy, 1985); aadA; confers resistance to spectinomycin and streptomycin
   3505..4093    +  rep_origin     ori: high-copy-number ColE1/pMB1/pBR322/pUC origin of replication
>Addgene plasmid #81745 | pDONR223_TCF7L2_WT | addgene full sequence | sequence record 168828 | Addgene NGS Result
CTTTCCTGCGTTATCCCCTGATTCTGTGGATAACCGTATTACCGCCTTTGAGTGAGCTGATACCGCTCGC
CGCAGCCGAACGACCGAGCGCAGCGAGTCAGTGAGCGAGGAAGCGGAAGAGCGCCCAATACGCAAACCGC
CTCTCCCCGCGCGTTGGCCGATTCATTAATGCAGCTGGCACGACAGGTTTCCCGACTGGAAAGCGGGCAG
TGAGCGCAACGCAATTAATACGCGTACCGCTAGCCAGGAAGAGTTTGTAGAAACGCAAAAAGGCCATCCG
TCAGGATGGCCTTCTGCTTAGTTTGATGCCTGGCAGTTTATGGCGGGCGTCCTGCCCGCCACCCTCCGGG
CCGTTGCTTCACAACGTTCAAATCCGCTCCCGGCGGATTTGTCCTACTCAGGAGAGCGTTCACCGACAAA
CAACAGATAAAACGAAAGGCCCAGTCTTCCGACTGAGCCTTTCGTTTTATTTGATGCCTGGCAGTTCCCT
ACTCTCGCGTTAACGCTAGCATGGATGTTTTCCCAGTCACGACGTTGTAAAACGACGGCCAGTCTTAAGC
TCGGGCCCCAAATAATGATTTTATTTTGACTGATAGTGACCTGTTCGTTGCAACAAATTGATGAGCAATG
CTTTTTTATAATGCCAACTTTGTACAAAAAAGTTGGCATGCCGCAGCTGAACGGCGGTGGAGGGGATGAC
CTAGGCGCCAACGACGAACTGATTTCCTTCAAAGACGAGGGCGAACAGGAGGAGAAGAGCTCCGAAAACT
CCTCGGCAGAGAGGGATTTAGCTGATGTCAAATCGTCTCTAGTCAATGAATCAGAAACGAATCAAAACAG
CTCCTCCGATTCCGAGGCGGAAAGACGGCCTCCGCCTCGCTCCGAAAGTTTCCGAGACAAATCCCGGGAA
AGTTTGGAAGAAGCGGCCAAGAGGCAAGATGGAGGGCTCTTTAAGGGGCCACCGTATCCCGGCTACCCCT
TCATCATGATCCCCGACCTGACGAGCCCCTACCTCCCCAACGGATCGCTCTCGCCCACCGCCCGAACCTA
TCTCCAGATGAAATGGCCACTGCTTGATGTCCAGGCAGGGAGCCTCCAGAGTAGACAAGCCCTCAAGGAT
GCCCGGTCCCCATCACCGGCACACATTGTCTCTAACAAAGTGCCAGTGGTGCAGCACCCTCACCATGTCC
ACCCCCTCACGCCTCTTATCACGTACAGCAATGAACACTTCACGCCGGGAAACCCACCTCCACACTTACC
AGCCGACGTAGACCCCAAAACAGGAATCCCACGGCCTCCGCACCCTCCAGATATATCCCCGTATTACCCA
CTATCGCCTGGCACCGTAGGACAAATCCCCCATCCGCTAGGATGGCAAGGTCAACCAGTGTACCCAATCA
CGACAGGAGGATTCAGACACCCCTACCCCACAGCTCTGACCGTCAATGCTTCCATGTCCAGGTTCCCTCC
CCATATGGTCCCACCACATCATACGCTACACACGACGGGCATTCCGCATCCGGCCATAGTCACACCAACA
GTCAAACAGGAATCGTCCCAGAGTGATGTCGGCTCACTCCATAGTTCAAAGCATCAGGACTCCAAAAAGG
AAGAAGAAAAGAAGAAGCCCCACATAAAGAAACCTCTTAATGCATTCATGTTGTATATGAAGGAAATGAG
AGCAAAGGTCGTAGCTGAGTGCACGTTGAAAGAAAGCGCGGCCATCAACCAGATCCTTGGGCGGAGGTGG
CATGCACTGTCCAGAGAAGAGCAAGCGAAATACTACGAGCTGGCCCGGAAGGAGCGACAGCTTCATATGC
AACTGTACCCCGGCTGGTCCGCGCGGGATAACTATGGAAAGAAGAAGAAGAGGAAAAGGGACAAGCAGCC
GGGAGAGACCAATGAACACAGCGAATGTTTCCTAAATCCTTGCCTTTCACTTCCTCCGATTACAGGAGAA
AAAAAAAGTGCGTTCGCTACATACAAGGTGAAGGCAGCTGCCTCAGCCCACCCTCTTCAGATGGAAGCTT
ACTACCCAACTTTCTTGTACAAAGTTGGCATTATAAGAAAGCATTGCTTATCAATTTGTTGCAACGAACA
GGTCACTATCAGTCAAAATAAAATCATTATTTGCCATCCAGCTGATATCCCCTATAGTGAGTCGTATTAC
ATGGTCATAGCTGTTTCCTGGCAGCTCTGGCCCGTGTCTCAAAATCTCTGATGTTACATTGCACAAGATA
AAAATATATCATCATGCCTCCTCTAGACCAGCCAGGACAGAAATGCCTCGACTTCGCTGCTACCCAAGGT
TGCCGGGTGACGCACACCGTGGAAACGGATGAAGGCACGAACCCAGTGGACATAAGCCTGTTCGGTTCGT
AAGCTGTAATGCAAGTAGCGTATGCGCTCACGCAACTGGTCCAGAACCTTGACCGAACGCAGCGGTGGTA
ACGGCGCAGTGGCGGTTTTCATGGCTTGTTATGACTGTTTTTTTGGGGTACAGTCTATGCCTCGGGCATC
CAAGCAGCAAGCGCGTTACGCCGTGGGTCGATGTTTGATGTTATGGAGCAGCAACGATGTTACGCAGCAG
GGCAGTCGCCCTAAAACAAAGTTAAACATTATGAGGGAAGCGGTGATCGCCGAAGTATCGACTCAACTAT
CAGAGGTAGTTGGCGTCATCGAGCGCCATCTCGAACCGACGTTGCTGGCCGTACATTTGTACGGCTCCGC
AGTGGATGGCGGCCTGAAGCCACACAGTGATATTGATTTGCTGGTTACGGTGACCGTAAGGCTTGATGAA
ACAACGCGGCGAGCTTTGATCAACGACCTTTTGGAAACTTCGGCTTCCCCTGGAGAGAGCGAGATTCTCC
GCGCTGTAGAAGTCACCATTGTTGTGCACGACGACATCATTCCGTGGCGTTATCCAGCTAAGCGCGAACT
GCAATTTGGAGAATGGCAGCGCAATGACATTCTTGCAGGTATCTTCGAGCCAGCCACGATCGACATTGAT
CTGGCTATCTTGCTGACAAAAGCAAGAGAACATAGCGTTGCCTTGGTAGGTCCAGCGGCGGAGGAACTCT
TTGATCCGGTTCCTGAACAGGATCTATTTGAGGCGCTAAATGAAACCTTAACGCTATGGAACTCGCCGCC
CGACTGGGCTGGCGATGAGCGAAATGTAGTGCTTACGTTGTCCCGCATTTGGTACAGCGCAGTAACCGGC
AAAATCGCGCCGAAGGATGTCGCTGCCGACTGGGCAATGGAGCGCCTGCCGGCCCAGTATCAGCCCGTCA
TACTTGAAGCTAGACAGGCTTATCTTGGACAAGAAGAAGATCGCTTGGCCTCGCGCGCAGATCAGTTGGA
AGAATTTGTCCACTACGTGAAAGGCGAGATCACCAAGGTAGTCGGCAAATAACCCTCGAGCCACCCATGA
CCAAAATCCCTTAACGTGAGTTACGCGTCGTTCCACTGAGCGTCAGACCCCGTAGAAAAGATCAAAGGAT
CTTCTTGAGATCCTTTTTTTCTGCGCGTAATCTGCTGCTTGCAAACAAAAAAACCACCGCTACCAGCGGT
GGTTTGTTTGCCGGATCAAGAGCTACCAACTCTTTTTCCGAAGGTAACTGGCTTCAGCAGAGCGCAGATA
CCAAATACTGTTCTTCTAGTGTAGCCGTAGTTAGGCCACCACTTCAAGAACTCTGTAGCACCGCCTACAT
ACCTCGCTCTGCTAATCCTGTTACCAGTGGCTGCTGCCAGTGGCGATAAGTCGTGTCTTACCGGGTTGGA
CTCAAGACGATAGTTACCGGATAAGGCGCAGCGGTCGGGCTGAACGGGGGGTTCGTGCACACAGCCCAGC
TTGGAGCGAACGACCTACACCGAACTGAGATACCTACAGCGTGAGCTATGAGAAAGCGCCACGCTTCCCG
AAGGGAGAAAGGCGGACAGGTATCCGGTAAGCGGCAGGGTCGGAACAGGAGAGCGCACGAGGGAGCTTCC
AGGGGGAAACGCCTGGTATCTTTATAGTCCTGTCGGGTTTCGCCACCTCTGACTTGAGCGTCGATTTTTG
TGATGCTCGTCAGGGGGGCGGAGCCTATGGAAAAACGCCAGCAACGCGGCCTTTTTACGGTTCCTGGCCT
TTTGCTGGCCTTTTGCTCACATGTT
