>Addgene plasmid #81745 | pDONR223_TCF7L2_WT | depositor partial sequence | sequence record 155064 | Insert sequence
ATGCCGCAGCTGAACGGCGGTGGAGGGGATGACCTAGGCGCCAACGACGAACTGATTTCCTTCAAAGACG
AGGGCGAACAGGAGGAGAAGAGCTCCGAAAACTCCTCGGCAGAGAGGGATTTAGCTGATGTCAAATCGTC
TCTAGTCAATGAATCAGAAACGAATCAAAACAGCTCCTCCGATTCCGAGGCGGAAAGACGGCCTCCGCCT
CGCTCCGAAAGTTTCCGAGACAAATCCCGGGAAAGTTTGGAAGAAGCGGCCAAGAGGCAAGATGGAGGGC
TCTTTAAGGGGCCACCGTATCCCGGCTACCCCTTCATCATGATCCCCGACCTGACGAGCCCCTACCTCCC
CAACGGATCGCTCTCGCCCACCGCCCGAACCTATCTCCAGATGAAATGGCCACTGCTTGATGTCCAGGCA
GGGAGCCTCCAGAGTAGACAAGCCCTCAAGGATGCCCGGTCCCCATCACCGGCACACATTGTCTCTAACA
AAGTGCCAGTGGTGCAGCACCCTCACCATGTCCACCCCCTCACGCCTCTTATCACGTACAGCAATGAACA
CTTCACGCCGGGAAACCCACCTCCACACTTACCAGCCGACGTAGACCCCAAAACAGGAATCCCACGGCCT
CCGCACCCTCCAGATATATCCCCGTATTACCCACTATCGCCTGGCACCGTAGGACAAATCCCCCATCCGC
TAGGATGGCAAGGTCAACCAGTGTACCCAATCACGACAGGAGGATTCAGACACCCCTACCCCACAGCTCT
GACCGTCAATGCTTCCATGTCCAGGTTCCCTCCCCATATGGTCCCACCACATCATACGCTACACACGACG
GGCATTCCGCATCCGGCCATAGTCACACCAACAGTCAAACAGGAATCGTCCCAGAGTGATGTCGGCTCAC
TCCATAGTTCAAAGCATCAGGACTCCAAAAAGGAAGAAGAAAAGAAGAAGCCCCACATAAAGAAACCTCT
TAATGCATTCATGTTGTATATGAAGGAAATGAGAGCAAAGGTCGTAGCTGAGTGCACGTTGAAAGAAAGC
GCGGCCATCAACCAGATCCTTGGGCGGAGGTGGCATGCACTGTCCAGAGAAGAGCAAGCGAAATACTACG
AGCTGGCCCGGAAGGAGCGACAGCTTCATATGCAACTGTACCCCGGCTGGTCCGCGCGGGATAACTATGG
AAAGAAGAAGAAGAGGAAAAGGGACAAGCAGCCGGGAGAGACCAATGAACACAGCGAATGTTTCCTAAAT
CCTTGCCTTTCACTTCCTCCGATTACAGGAGAAAAAAAAAGTGCGTTCGCTACATACAAGGTGAAGGCAG
CTGCCTCAGCCCATCCTCTTCAGATGGAAGCTTAC
